>Addgene plasmid #197993 | pLexM-SLC7A11 | addgene full sequence | sequence record 388597 | Addgene NGS Result
GGTCGACATTGATTATTGACTAGTTATTAATAGTAATCAATTACGGGGTCATTAGTTCATAGCCCATATA
TGGAGTTCCGCGTTACATAACTTACGGTAAATGGCCCGCCTGGCTGACCGCCCAACGACCCCCGCCCATT
GACGTCAATAATGACGTATGTTCCCATAGTAACGCCAATAGGGACTTTCCATTGACGTCAATGGGTGGAG
TATTTACGGTAAACTGCCCACTTGGCAGTACATCAAGTGTATCATATGCCAAGTACGCCCCCTATTGACG
TCAATGACGGTAAATGGCCCGCCTGGCATTATGCCCAGTACATGACCTTATGGGACTTTCCTACTTGGCA
GTACATCTACGTATTAGTCATCGCTATTACCATGGTCGAGGTGAGCCCCACGTTCTGCTTCACTCTCCCC
ATCTCCCCCCCCTCCCCACCCCCAATTTTGTATTTATTTATTTTTTAATTATTTTGTGCAGCGATGGGGG
CGGGGGGGGGGGGGGGGCGCGCGCCRGGSGGGGSGGGGSGGGGSGRGGGGSGGGGSGGGGSGRGGCGGAG
AGGKGCGGCGGCAGCCAATCAGAGCGGCGCGCTCCGAAAGTTTCCTTTTATGGCGAGGCGGCGGCGGCGG
CGGCCCTATAAAAAGCGAAGCGCGCGGCGGGCGGGAGTCGCTGCGCGCTGCCTTCGCCCCGTGCCCCGCT
CCGCCGCCGCCTCGCGCCGCCCGCCCCGGCTCTGACTGACCGCGTTACTCCCACAGGTGAGCGGGCGGGA
CGGCCCTTCTCCTCCGGGCTGTAATTAGCGCTTGGTTTAATGACGGCTTGTTTCTTTTCTGTGGCTGCGT
GAAAGCCTTGAGGGGCTCCGGGAGGGCCCTTTGTGCGGGGGGAGCGGCTCGGGGGGTGCGTGCGTGTGTG
TGTGCGTGGGGAGCGCCGCGTGCGGCTCCGCGCTGCCCGGCGGCTGTGAGCGCTGCGGGCGCGGCGCGGG
GCTTTGTGCGCTCCGCAGTGTGCGCGAGGGGAGCGCGGCCGGGGGCGGTGCCCCGCGGTGCGGGGGGGGC
TGCGAGGGGAACAAAGGCTGCGTGCGGGGTGTGTGCGTGGGGGGGTGAGCAGGGGGTGTGGGCGCGTCGG
TCGGGCTGCAACCCCCCCTGCACCCCCCTCCCCGAGTTGCTGAGCACGGCCCGGCTTCGGGTGCGGGGCT
CCGTACGGGGCGTGGCGCGGGGCTCGCCGTGCCGGGCGGGGGGTGGCGGCAGGTGGGGGTGCCGGGCGGG
GCGGGGCCGCCTCGGGCCGGGGRGGGCTCGGGGGAGGGGCGCGGCGGCCCCCGGAGCGCCGGCGGCTGTC
GAGGCGCGGCGAGCCGCAGCCATTGCCTTTTATGGTAATCGTGCGAGAGGGCGCAGGGACTTCCTTTGTC
CCAAATCTGTGCGGAGCCGAAATCTGGGAGGCGCCGCCGCACCCCCTCTAGCGGGCGCGGGGCGAAGCGG
TGCGGCGCCGGCAGGAAGGAAATGGGCGGGGAGGGCCTTCGTGCGTCGCCGCGCCGCCGTCCCCTTCTCC
CTCTCCAGCCTCGGGGCTGTCCGCGGGGGGACGGCTGCCTTCGGGGGGGACGGGGCAGGGCGGGGTTCGG
CTTCTGGCGTGTGACCGGCGGCTCTAGAGCCTCTGCTAACCATGTTCATGCCTTCTTCTTTTTCCTACAG
CTCCTGGGCAACGTGCTGGTTATTGTGCTGTCTCATCATTTTGGCAAAGAATTGCGGCCGTCTCAGGCCG
AATTCAACGTTGGTACCGAGCTCGCCACCATGGACTACAAAGACGATGACGACAAGGTCAGAAAGCCTGT
TGTGTCCACCATCTCCAAAGGAGGTTACCTGCAGGGAAATGTTAACGGGAGGCTGCCTTCCCTGGGCAAC
AAGGAGCCACCTGGGCAGGAGAAAGTGCAGCTGAAGAGGAAAGTCACTTTACTGAGGGGAGTCTCCATTA
TCATTGGCACCATCATTGGAGCAGGAATCTTCATCTCTCCTAAGGGCGTGCTCCAGAACACGGGCAGCGT
GGGCATGTCTCTGACCATCTGGACGGTGTGTGGGGTCCTGTCACTATTTGGAGCTTTGTCTTATGCTGAA
TTGGGAACAACTATAAAGAAATCTGGAGGTCATTACACATATATTTTGGAAGTCTTTGGTCCATTACCAG
CTTTTGTACGAGTCTGGGTGGAACTCCTCATAATACGCCCTGCAGCTACTGCTGTGATATCCCTGGCATT
TGGACGCTACATTCTGGAACCATTTTTTATTCAATGTGAAATCCCTGAACTTGCGATCAAGCTCATTACA
GCTGTGGGCATAACTGTAGTGATGGTCCTAAATAGCATGAGTGTCAGCTGGAGCGCCCGGATCCAGATTT
TCTTAACCTTTTGCAAGCTCACAGCAATTCTGATAATTATAGTCCCTGGAGTTATGCAGCTAATTAAAGG
TCAAACGCAGAACTTTAAAGACGCCTTTTCAGGAAGAGATTCAAGTATTACGCGGTTGCCACTGGCTTTT
TATTATGGAATGTATGCATATGCTGGCTGGTTTTACCTCAACTTTGTTACTGAAGAAGTAGAAAACCCTG
AAAAAACCATTCCCCTTGCAATATGTATATCCATGGCCATTGTCACCATTGGCTATGTGCTGACAAATGT
GGCCTACTTTACGACCATTAATGCTGAGGAGCTGCTGCTTTCAAATGCAGTGGCAGTGACCTTTTCTGAG
CGGCTACTGGGAAATTTCTCATTAGCAGTTCCGATCTTTGTTGCCCTCTCCTGCTTTGGCTCCATGAACG
GTGGTGTGTTTGCTGTCTCCAGGTTATTCTATGTTGCGTCTCGAGAGGGTCACCTTCCAGAAATCCTCTC
CATGATTCATGTCCGCAAGCACACTCCTCTACCAGCTGTTATTGTTTTGCACCCTTTGACAATGATAATG
CTCTTCTCTGGAGACCTCGACAGTCTTTTGAATTTCCTCAGTTTTGCCAGGTGGCTTTTTATTGGGCTGG
CAGTTGCTGGGCTGATTTATCTTCGATACAAATGCCCAGATATGCATCGTCCTTTCAAGGTGCCACTGTT
CATCCCAGCTTTGTTTTCCTTCACATGCCTCTTCATGGTTGCCCTTTCCCTCTATTCGGACCCATTTAGT
ACAGGGATTGGCTTCGTCATCACTCTGACTGGAGTCCCTGCGTATTATCTCTTTATTATATGGGACAAGA
AACCCAGGTGGTTTAGAATAATGTCAGAGAAAATAACCAGAACATTACAAATAATACTGGAAGTTGTACC
AGAAGAAGATAAGTTATGAGTCGAGGGGGAAAATTTATATTTTCAAGGTCAATTTTCTAAAGGTGAAGAA
TTATTCACTGGCGTTGTCCCAATTTTGGTTGAATTAGATGGTGATGTTAATGGTCACAAATTTTCTGTCT
CCGGTGAAGGTGAAGGTGACGCTACTTACGGTAAATTGACCTTAAAATTTATTTGTACTACTGGTAAATT
GCCAGTTCCATGGCCAACCTTAGTCACTACTTTCGGTTATGGTGTTCAATGTTTTGCGAGATACCCAGAT
CATATGAAACAACATGACTTTTTCAAGTCTGCCATGCCAGAAGGTTATGTTCAAGAAAGAACTATTTTTT
TCAAAGATGACGGTAACTACAAGACCAGAGCTGAAGTCAAGTTTGAAGGTGATACCTTAGTTAATAGAAT
CGAATTAAAAGGTATTGATTTTAAAGAAGATGGTAACATTTTAGGTCACAAATTGGAATACAACTATAAC
TCTCACAATGTTTACATCATGGCTGACAAACAAAAGAATGGTATCAAAGTTAACTTCAAAATTAGACACA
ACATTGAAGATGGTTCTGTTCAATTAGCTGACCATTATCAACAAAATACTCCAATTGGTGATGGTCCAGT
CTTGTTACCAGACAACCATTACTTATCCACTCAATCTGCCTTATCCAAAGATCCAAACGAAAAGAGAGAC
CACATGGTCTTGTTAGAATTTGTTACTGCTGCTGGTATTACCCATGGTATGGATGAATTGTACAAACACC
ACCACCATCACCATCATCATTAAGTCGAGACTAGTATCGCGATAATTCACTCCTCAGGTGCAGGCTGCCT
ATCAGAAGGTGGTGGCTGGTGTGGCCAATGCCCTGGCTCACAAATACCACTGAGATCTTTTTCCCTCTGC
CAAAAATTATGGGGACATCATGAAGCCCCTTGAGCATCTGACTTCTGGCTAATAAAGGAAATTTATTTTC
ATTGCAATAGTGTGTTGGAATTTTTTGTGTCTCTCACTCGGAAGGACATATGGGAGGGCAAATCATTTAA
AACATCAGAATGAGTATTTGGTTTAGAGTTTGGCAACATATGCCCATATGCTGGCTGCCATGAACAAAGG
TTGGCTATAAAGAGGTCATCAGTATATGAAACAGCCCCCTGCTGTCCATTCCTTATTCCATAGAAAAGCC
TTGACTTGAGGTTAGATTTTTTTTATATTTTGTTTTGTGTTATTTTTTTCTTTAACATCCCTAAAATTTT
CCTTACATGTTTTACTAGCCAGATTTTTCCTCCTCTCCTGACTACTCCCAGTCATAGCTGTCCCTCTTCT
CTTATGGAGATCCCTCGACCTGCAGCCCAAGCTTGGCGTAATCATGGTCATAGCTGTTTCCTGTGTGAAA
TTGTTATCCGCTCACAATTCCACACAACATACGAGCCGGAAGCATAAAGTGTAAAGCCTGGGGTGCCTAA
TGAGTGAGCTAACTCACATTAATTGCGTTGCGCTCACTGCCCGCTTTCCAGTCGGGAAACCTGTCGTGCC
AGCGGATCGATCCGCTGCATTAATGAATCGGCCAACGCGCGGGGAGAGGCGGTTTGCGTATTGGGCGCTC
TTCCGCTTCCTCGCTCACTGACTCGCTGCGCTCGGTCGTTCGGCTGCGGCGAGCGGTATCAGCTCACTCA
AAGGCGGTAATACGGTTATCCACAGAATCAGGGGATAACGCAGGAAAGAACATGTGAGCAAAAGGCCAGC
AAAAGGCCAGGAACCGTAAAAAGGCCGCGTTGCTGGCGTTTTTCCATAGGCTCCGCCCCCCTGACGAGCA
TCACAAAAATCGACGCTCAAGTCAGAGGTGGCGAAACCCGACAGGACTATAAAGATACCAGGCGTTTCCC
CCTGGAAGCTCCCTCGTGCGCTCTCCTGTTCCGACCCTGCCGCTTACCGGATACCTGTCCGCCTTTCTCC
CTTCGGGAAGCGTGGCGCTTTCTCATAGCTCACGCTGTAGGTATCTCAGTTCGGTGTAGGTCGTTCGCTC
CAAGCTGGGCTGTGTGCACGAACCCCCCGTTCAGCCCGACCGCTGCGCCTTATCCGGTAACTATCGTCTT
GAGTCCAACCCGGTAAGACACGACTTATCGCCACTGGCAGCAGCCACTGGTAACAGGATTAGCAGAGCGA
GGTATGTAGGCGGTGCTACAGAGTTCTTGAAGTGGTGGCCTAACTACGGCTACACTAGAAGAACAGTATT
TGGTATCTGCGCTCTGCTGAAGCCAGTTACCTTCGGAAAAAGAGTTGGTAGCTCTTGATCCGGCAAACAA
ACCACCGCTGGTAGCGGTGGTTTTTTTGTTTGCAAGCAGCAGATTACGCGCAGAAAAAAAGGATCTCAAG
AAGATCCTTTGATCTTTTCTACGGGGTCTGACGCTCAGTGGAACGAAAACTCACGTTAAGGGATTTTGGT
CATGAGATTATCAAAAAGGATCTTCACCTAGATCCTTTTAAATTAAAAATGAAGTTTTAAATCAATCTAA
AGTATATATGAGTAAACTTGGTCTGACAGTTACCAATGCTTAATCAGTGAGGCACCTATCTCAGCGATCT
GTCTATTTCGTTCATCCATAGTTGCCTGACTCCCCGTCGTGTAGATAACTACGATACGGGAGGGCTTACC
ATCTGGCCCCAGTGCTGCAATGATACCGCGAGACCCACGCTCACCGGCTCCAGATTTATCAGCAATAAAC
CAGCCAGCCGGAAGGGCCGAGCGCAGAAGTGGTCCTGCAACTTTATCCGCCTCCATCCAGTCTATTAATT
GTTGCCGGGAAGCTAGAGTAAGTAGTTCGCCAGTTAATAGTTTGCGCAACGTTGTTGCCATTGCTACAGG
CATCGTGGTGTCACGCTCGTCGTTTGGTATGGCTTCATTCAGCTCCGGTTCCCAACGATCAAGGCGAGTT
ACATGATCCCCCATGTTGTGCAAAAAAGCGGTTAGCTCCTTCGGTCCTCCGATCGTTGTCAGAAGTAAGT
TGGCCGCAGTGTTATCACTCATGGTTATGGCAGCACTGCATAATTCTCTTACTGTCATGCCATCCGTAAG
ATGCTTTTCTGTGACTGGTGAGTACTCAACCAAGTCATTCTGAGAATAGTGTATGCGGCGACCGAGTTGC
TCTTGCCCGGCGTCAATACGGGATAATACCGCGCCACATAGCAGAACTTTAAAAGTGCTCATCATTGGAA
AACGTTCTTCGGGGCGAAAACTCTCAAGGATCTTACCGCTGTTGAGATCCAGTTCGATGTAACCCACTCG
TGCACCCAACTGATCTTCAGCATCTTTTACTTTCACCAGCGTTTCTGGGTGAGCAAAAACAGGAAGGCAA
AATGCCGCAAAAAAGGGAATAAGGGCGACACGGAAATGTTGAATACTCATACTCTTCCTTTTTCAATATT
ATTGAAGCATTTATCAGGGTTATTGTCTCATGAGCGGATACATATTTGAATGTATTTAGAAAAATAAACA
AATAGGGGTTCCGCGCACATTTCCCCGAAAAGTGCCACCTG
Features (pLannotate 1.2.2; 16 found; start..end, strand, type, name):
      5..384     +  enhancer       CMV enhancer: human cytomegalovirus immediate early enhancer
    386..663     +  promoter       chicken β-actin promoter: No description available
    664..1680    +  intron         chimeric intron: chimera between introns from chicken β-actin and rabbit β-globin
   1678..1755    +  CDS            HBB (fragment): HBB_LEPEU - Experimental evidence at protein level: Swiss-Prot protein existence level 1. Involved in oxygen transport from the lung to the various peripheral tissues. From Lepus europaeus (European hare).
   1782..1802    +  CDS            3xFLAG (fragment): three tandem FLAG® epitope tags
   1807..3306    +  CDS            SLC7A11: XCT_HUMAN - Experimental evidence at protein level: Swiss-Prot protein existence level 1. Sodium-independent, high-affinity exchange of anionic amino acids with high specificity for anionic form of cystine and glutamate. From Homo sapiens (Human).
   3346..4056    +  CDS            GFPmut3: GFPmut3 is a basic (constitutively fluorescent) green fluorescent protein published in 1996, derived from Aequorea victoria. It is reported to be a very rapidly-maturing weak dimer.
   4106..4180    +  CDS            HBB (fragment): HBB_PONPY - Experimental evidence at transcript level: Swiss-Prot protein existence level 2. Involved in oxygen transport from the lung to the various peripheral tissues. From Pongo pygmaeus (Bornean orangutan).
   4251..4306    +  polyA_signal   β-globin poly(A) signal: rabbit β-globin polyadenylation signal (Gil and Proudfoot, 1987)
   4691..4707    -  protein_bind   lac operator: The lac repressor binds to the lac operator to inhibit transcription in E. coli. This inhibition can be relieved by adding lactose or isopropyl-β-D-thiogalactopyranoside (IPTG). lac repressor encoded by lacI
   4715..4745    -  promoter       lac promoter: promoter for the E. coli lac operon
   4760..4781    -  protein_bind   CAP binding site: CAP binding activates transcription in the presence of cAMP. E. coli catabolite activator protein
   4797..4898    -  CDS            lacI (fragment): LACI_ECOLI - Experimental evidence at protein level: Swiss-Prot protein existence level 1. Repressor of the lactose operon. Binds allolactose as an inducer. From Escherichia coli (strain K12).
   5081..5669    -  rep_origin     ori: high-copy-number ColE1/pMB1/pBR322/pUC origin of replication
   5840..6700    -  CDS            AmpR: β-lactamase; bla; confers resistance to ampicillin, carbenicillin, and related antibiotics
   6701..6805    -  promoter       AmpR promoter: bla
