[The description below was written by a language model from this plasmid's Addgene catalogue record and pLannotate feature annotations shown in this document.]
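Description:
pLexM-SLC7A11 is a mammalian expression plasmid built on the pLexM backbone and carrying the human SLC7A11 gene (also called xCT), which encodes the transporter subunit of the cystine/glutamate antiporter system xc-. It is propagated in E. coli through a high-copy ColE1/pUC-type origin and selected with ampicillin via the β-lactamase gene and its own promoter. Remnants of the lac promoter, lac operator, CAP binding site and a lacI fragment are also annotated; these appear to be cloning-vector carry-over with no evident role in mammalian expression.

The catalogue lists the promoter as CMV, but the feature table shows a composite CAG-style arrangement: the CMV immediate-early enhancer joined to the chicken β-actin promoter, followed by a chimeric chicken β-actin/rabbit β-globin intron. Transcripts are terminated by a rabbit β-globin polyadenylation signal, and the short HBB fragments flanking the cassette are probably globin-derived sequence belonging to these elements. A FLAG epitope sits immediately upstream of the SLC7A11 coding sequence, consistent with the stated N-terminal tag; the annotation matches only a short piece of a 3xFLAG entry, which suggests a single FLAG copy.

The sequenced record also contains a GFP coding sequence (matched to GFPmut3) just downstream of SLC7A11. The catalogue entry does not mention it, and the record does not show whether it is in frame with the transporter as a C-terminal fusion or separated by a stop codon.

The stated purpose is expression of FLAG-tagged SLC7A11 in mammalian cells. The associated publication concerns the molecular basis of redox control by system xc-, so a role in producing the protein for affinity purification and structural or functional study is plausible.
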