Addgene plasmid #197993: pLexM-SLC7A11
Purpose: Expresses SLC7A11 with an N-terminal FLAG tag in mammalian cells
Depositing lab: Simon Newstead. Depositing organization: University of Oxford. Publication: Molecular basis for redox control by the human cystine/glutamate antiporter system xc(). Parker JL, Deme JC, Kolokouris D, Kuteyi G, Biggin PC, Lea SM, Newstead S. Nat Commun. 2021 Dec 8;12(1):7147. doi: 10.1038/s41467-021-27414-1. PubMed 34880232.
Backbone
  Vector backbone: pLexM
  Backbone manufacturer: Plasmid 99844
  Vector type: Mammalian Expression
Growth in bacteria
  Bacterial resistance: Ampicillin, 100 μg/mL
  Growth temperature: 37°C
  Growth strain: DH5alpha
  Copy number: High Copy
Gene/Insert
  Gene/Insert name: SLC7A11 (alt name: System Xc-)
  Species: H. sapiens (human)
  Insert size (bp): 1527
  GenBank ID: BAA82628.1 BAA82628.1
  Entrez Gene: SLC7A11 (a.k.a. CCBR1, xCT)
  Promoter: CMV
  Tag / fusion protein: FLAG tag (N terminal on insert)
  Cloning method: Restriction Enzyme; 5′ cloning site SacI (not destroyed); 3′ cloning site SalI (destroyed during cloning)
  Sequencing primers: 5′ CMV_F
Terms and licenses: Academic/Nonprofit Terms; Industry Terms: Not Available to Industry
How to cite: pLexM-SLC7A11 was a gift from Simon Newstead (Addgene plasmid # 197993 ; http://n2t.net/addgene:197993 ; RRID:Addgene_197993)
