>Addgene plasmid #197993 | pLexM-SLC7A11 | depositor partial sequence | sequence record 383197 | full coding region
ATGGACTACAAAGACGATGACGACAAGGTCAGAAAGCCTGTTGTGTCCACCATCTCCAAAGGAGGTTACC
TGCAGGGAAATGTTAACGGGAGGCTGCCTTCCCTGGGCAACAAGGAGCCACCTGGGCAGGAGAAAGTGCA
GCTGAAGAGGAAAGTCACTTTACTGAGGGGAGTCTCCATTATCATTGGCACCATCATTGGAGCAGGAATC
TTCATCTCTCCTAAGGGCGTGCTCCAGAACACGGGCAGCGTGGGCATGTCTCTGACCATCTGGACGGTGT
GTGGGGTCCTGTCACTATTTGGAGCTTTGTCTTATGCTGAATTGGGAACAACTATAAAGAAATCTGGAGG
TCATTACACATATATTTTGGAAGTCTTTGGTCCATTACCAGCTTTTGTACGAGTCTGGGTGGAACTCCTC
ATAATACGCCCTGCAGCTACTGCTGTGATATCCCTGGCATTTGGACGCTACATTCTGGAACCATTTTTTA
TTCAATGTGAAATCCCTGAACTTGCGATCAAGCTCATTACAGCTGTGGGCATAACTGTAGTGATGGTCCT
AAATAGCATGAGTGTCAGCTGGAGCGCCCGGATCCAGATTTTCTTAACCTTTTGCAAGCTCACAGCAATT
CTGATAATTATAGTCCCTGGAGTTATGCAGCTAATTAAAGGTCAAACGCAGAACTTTAAAGACGCCTTTT
CAGGAAGAGATTCAAGTATTACGCGGTTGCCACTGGCTTTTTATTATGGAATGTATGCATATGCTGGCTG
GTTTTACCTCAACTTTGTTACTGAAGAAGTAGAAAACCCTGAAAAAACCATTCCCCTTGCAATATGTATA
TCCATGGCCATTGTCACCATTGGCTATGTGCTGACAAATGTGGCCTACTTTACGACCATTAATGCTGAGG
AGCTGCTGCTTTCAAATGCAGTGGCAGTGACCTTTTCTGAGCGGCTACTGGGAAATTTCTCATTAGCAGT
TCCGATCTTTGTTGCCCTCTCCTGCTTTGGCTCCATGAACGGTGGTGTGTTTGCTGTCTCCAGGTTATTC
TATGTTGCGTCTCGAGAGGGTCACCTTCCAGAAATCCTCTCCATGATTCATGTCCGCAAGCACACTCCTC
TACCAGCTGTTATTGTTTTGCACCCTTTGACAATGATAATGCTCTTCTCTGGAGACCTCGACAGTCTTTT
GAATTTCCTCAGTTTTGCCAGGTGGCTTTTTATTGGGCTGGCAGTTGCTGGGCTGATTTATCTTCGATAC
AAATGCCCAGATATGCATCGTCCTTTCAAGGTGCCACTGTTCATCCCAGCTTTGTTTTCCTTCACATGCC
TCTTCATGGTTGCCCTTTCCCTCTATTCGGACCCATTTAGTACAGGGATTGGCTTCGTCATCACTCTGAC
TGGAGTCCCTGCGTATTATCTCTTTATTATATGGGACAAGAAACCCAGGTGGTTTAGAATAATGTCAGAG
AAAATAACCAGAACATTACAAATAATACTGGAAGTTGTACCAGAAGAAGATAAGTTA
